>Addgene plasmid #144681 | TFORF3205 | addgene full sequence | sequence record 350837 | Addgene NGS Result
GGCTCCGGTGCCCGTCAGTGGGCAGAGCGCACATCGCCCACAGTCCCCGAGAAGTTGGGGGGAGGGGTCG
GCAATTGAACCGGTGCCTAGAGAAGGTGGCGCGGGGTAAACTGGGAAAGTGATGTCGTGTACTGGCTCCG
CCTTTTTCCCGAGGGTGGGGGAGAACCGTATATAAGTGCAGTAGTCGCCGTGAACGTTCTTTTTCGCAAC
GGGTTTGCCGCCAGAACACAGGTAAGTGCCGTGTGTGGTTCCCGCGGGCCTGGCCTCTTTACGGGTTATG
GCCCTTGCGTGCCTTGAATTACTTCCACCTGGCTGCAGTACGTGATTCTTGATCCCGAGCTTCGGGTTGG
AAGTGGGTGGGAGAGTTCGAGGCCTTGCGCTTAAGGAGCCCCTTCGCCTCGTGCTTGAGTTGAGGCCTGG
CCTGGGCGCTGGGGCCGCCGCGTGCGAATCTGGTGGCACCTTCGCGCCTGTCTCGCTGCTTTCGATAAGT
CTCTAGCCATTTAAAATTTTTGATGACCTGCTGCGACGCTTTTTTTCTGGCAAGATAGTCTTGTAAATGC
GGGCCAAGATCTGCACACTGGTATTTCGGTTTTTGGGGCCGCGGGCGGCGACGGGGCCCGTGCGTCCCAG
CGCACATGTTCGGCGAGGCGGGGCCTGCGAGCGCGGCCACCGAGAATCGGACGGGGGTAGTCTCAAGCTG
GCCGGCCTGCTCTGGTGCCTGGCCTCGCGCCGCCGTGTATCGCCCCGCCCTGGGCGGCAAGGCTGGCCCG
GTCGGCACCAGTTGCGTGAGCGGAAAGATGGCCGCTTCCCGGCCCTGCTGCAGGGAGCTCAAAATGGAGG
ACGCGGCGCTCGGGAGAGCGGGCGGGTGAGTCACCCACACAAAGGAAAAGGGCCTTTCCGTCCTCAGCCG
TCGCTTCATGTGACTCCACGGAGTACCGGGCGCCGTCCAGGCACCTCGATTAGTTCTCGAGCTTTTGGAG
TACGTCGTCTTTAGGTTGGGGGGAGGGGTTTTATGCGATGGAGTTTCCCCACACTGAGTGGGTGGAGACT
GAAGTTAGGCCAGCTTGGCACTTGATGTAATTCTCCTTGGAATTTGCCCTTTTTGAGTTTGGATCTTGGT
TCATTCTCAAGCCTCAGACAGTGGTTCAAAGTTTTTTTCTTCCATTTCAGGTGTCGTGAGGCTAGCATCG
ATTGATCAACAAGTTTGTACAAAAAAGTTGGCATGGCAGAGGCACCGGCTTCCCCGGCCCCGCTCTCTCC
GCTCGAAGTGGAGCTGGACCCGGAGTTCGAGCCCCAGAGCCGTCCGCGATCCTGTACGTGGCCCCTGCAA
AGGCCGGAGCTCCAAGCGAGCCCTGCCAAGCCCTCGGGGGAGACGGCCGCCGACTCCATGATCCCCGAGG
AGGAGGACGATGAAGACGACGAGGACGGCGGGGGACGGGCCGGCTCGGCCATGGCGATCGGCGGCGGCGG
CGGGAGCGGCACGCTGGGCTCCGGGCTGCTCCTTGAGGACTCGGCCCGGGTGCTGGCACCCGGAGGGCAA
GACCCCGGGTCTGGGCCAGCCACCGCGGCGGGCGGGCTGAGCGGGGGTACACAGGCGCTGCTGCAGCCTC
AGCAACCGCTGCCACCGCCGCAGCCGGGGGCGGCTGGGGGCTCCGGGCAGCCGAGGAAATGTTCGTCGCG
GCGGAACGCCTGGGGAAACCTGTCCTACGCGGACCTGATCACCCGCGCCATCGAGAGCTCCCCGGACAAA
CGGCTCACTCTGTCCCAGATCTACGAGTGGATGGTGCGTTGCGTGCCCTACTTCAAGGATAAGGGCGACA
GCAACAGCTCTGCCGGCTGGAAGAACTCCATCCGGCACAACCTGTCACTGCATAGTCGATTCATGCGGGT
CCAGAATGAGGGAACTGGCAAGAGCTCTTGGTGGATCATCAACCCTGATGGGGGGAAGAGCGGAAAAGCC
CCCCGGCGGCGGGCTGTCTCCATGGACAATAGCAACAAGTATACCAAGAGCCGTGGCCGCGCAGCCAAGA
AGAAGGCAGCCCTGCAGACAGCCCCCGAATCAGCTGACGACAGTCCCTCCCAGCTCTCCAAGTGGCCTGG
CAGCCCCACGTCACGCAGCAGTGATGAGCTGGATGCGTGGACGGACTTCCGTTCACGCACCAATTCTAAC
GCCAGCACAGTCAGTGGCCGCCTGTCGCCCATCATGGCAAGCACAGAGTTGGATGAAGTCCAGGACGATG
ATGCGCCTCTCTCGCCCATGCTCTACAGCAGCTCAGCCAGCCTGTCACCTTCAGTAAGCAAGCCGTGCAC
GGTGGAACTGCCACGGCTGACTGATATGGCAGGCACCATGAATCTGAATGATGGGCTGACTGAAAACCTC
ATGGACGACCTGCTGGATAACATCACGCTCCCGCCATCCCAGCCATCGCCCACTGGGGGACTCATGCAGC
GGAGCTCTAGCTTCCCGTATACCACCAAGGGCTCGGGCCTGGGCTCCCCAACCAGCTCCTTTAACAGCAC
GGTGTTCGGACCTTCATCTCTGAACTCCCTACGCCAGTCTCCCATGCAGACCATCCAAGAGAACAAGCCA
GCTACCTTCTCTTCCATGTCACACTATGGTAACCAGACACTCCAGGACCTGCTCACTTCGGACTCACTTA
GCCACAGCGATGTCATGATGACACAGTCGGACCCCTTGATGTCTCAGGCCAGCACCGCTGTGTCTGCCCA
GAATTCCCGCCGGAACGTGATGCTTCGCAATGATCCGATGATGTCCTTTGCTGCCCAGCCTAACCAGGGA
AGTTTGGTCAATCAGAACTTGCTCCACCACCAGCACCAAACCCAGGGCGCTCTTGGTGGCAGCCGTGCCT
TGTCGAATTCTGTCAGCAACATGGGCTTGAGTGAGTCCAGCAGCCTTGGGTCAGCCAAACACCAGCAGCA
GTCTCCTGTCAGCCAGTCTATGCAAACCCTCTCGGACTCTCTCTCAGGCTCCTCCTTGTACTCAACTAGT
GCAAACCTGCCCGTCATGGGCCATGAGAAGTTCCCCAGCGACTTGGACCTGGACATGTTCAATGGGAGCT
TGGAATGTGACATGGAGTCCATTATCCGTAGTGAACTCATGGATGCTGATGGGTTGGATTTTAACTTTGA
TTCCCTCATCTCCACACAGAATGTTGTTGGTTTGAACGTGGGGAACTTCACTGGTGCTAAGCAGGCCTCA
TCTCAGAGCTGGGTGCCAGGCTGCCCAACTTTCTTGTACAAAGTGGTTGATATCGGTAAGCCTATCCCTA
ACCCTCTCCTCGGTCTCGATTCTACGTAGTAATGAACTAGTCCGTAACTTGAAAGTATTTCGATTTCTTG
GCTTTATATATCTTGTGGAAAGGACGATTAATAAGCTTCTTTGCTCCAATAACGCGTTAAGTCGACAATC
AACCTCTGGATTACAAAATTTGTGAAAGATTGACTGGTATTCTTAACTATGTTGCTCCTTTTACGCTATG
TGGATACGCTGCTTTAATGCCTTTGTATCATGCTATTGCTTCCCGTATGGCTTTCATTTTCTCCTCCTTG
TATAAATCCTGGTTGCTGTCTCTTTATGAGGAGTTGTGGCCCGTTGTCAGGCAACGTGGCGTGGTGTGCA
CTGTGTTTGCTGACGCAACCCCCACTGGTTGGGGCATTGCCACCACCTGTCAGCTCCTTTCCGGGACTTT
CGCTTTCCCCCTCCCTATTGCCACGGCGGAACTCATCGCCGCCTGCCTTGCCCGCTGCTGGACAGGGGCT
CGGCTGTTGGGCACTGACAATTCCGTGGTGTTGTCGGGGAAATCATCGTCCTTTCCTTGGCTGCTCGCCT
GTGTTGCCACCTGGATTCTGCGCGGGACGTCCTTCTGCTACGTCCCTTCGGCCCTCAATCCAGCGGACCT
TCCTTCCCGCGGCCTGCTGCCGGCTCTGCGGCCTCTTCCGCGTCTTCGCCTTCGCCCTCAGACGAGTCGG
ATCTCCCTTTGGGCCGCCTCCCCGCGTCGACTTTAAGACCAATGACTTACAAGGCAGCTGTAGATCTTAG
CCACTTTTTAAAAGAAAAGGGGGGACTGGAAGGGCTAATTCACTCCCAACGAAGACAAGATCTGCTTTTT
GCTTGTACTGGGTCTCTCTGGTTAGACCAGATCTGAGCCTGGGAGCTCTCTGGCTAACTAGGGAACCCAC
TGCTTAAGCCTCAATAAAGCTTGCCTTGAGTGCTTCAAGTAGTGTGTGCCCGTCTGTTGTGTGACTCTGG
TAACTAGAGATCCCTCAGACCCTTTTAGTCAGTGTGGAAAATCTCTAGCAGTACGTATAGTAGTTCATGT
CATCTTATTATTCAGTATTTATAACTTGCAAAGAAATGAATATCAGAGAGTGAGAGGAACTTGTTTATTG
CAGCTTATAATGGTTACAAATAAAGCAATAGCATCACAAATTTCACAAATAAAGCATTTTTTTCACTGCA
TTCTAGTTGTGGTTTGTCCAAACTCATCAATGTATCTTATCATGTCTGGCTCTAGCTATCCCGCCCCTAA
CTCCGCCCATCCCGCCCCTAACTCCGCCCAGTTCCGCCCATTCTCCGCCCCATGGCTGACTAATTTTTTT
TATTTATGCAGAGGCCGAGGCCGCCTCGGCCTCTGAGCTATTCCAGAAGTAGTGAGGAGGCTTTTTTGGA
GGCCTAGGGACGTACCCAATTCGCCCTATAGTGAGTCGTATTACGCGCGCTCACTGGCCGTCGTTTTACA
ACGTCGTGACTGGGAAAACCCTGGCGTTACCCAACTTAATCGCCTTGCAGCACATCCCCCTTTCGCCAGC
TGGCGTAATAGCGAAGAGGCCCGCACCGATCGCCCTTCCCAACAGTTGCGCAGCCTGAATGGCGAATGGG
[124 nt withheld, positions 4901-5024]
C
[91 nt withheld, positions 5026-5116]
A
[49 nt withheld, positions 5118-5166]
CCTTTGACGTTGGAGTCCACGTTCTTT
[37 nt withheld, positions 5194-5230]
ACCCTATCTCGGTCTATTCTTTTGATTTATAAGGGATTTTGCCGATTTCGGCCTATTGGTTAAAAAATGA
GCTGATTTAACAAAAATTTAACGCGAATTTTAACAAAATATTAACGCTTACAATTTAGGTGGCACTTTTC
GGGGAAATGTGCGCGGAACCCCTATTTGTTTATTTTTCTAAATACATTCAAATATGTATCCGCTCATGAG
ACAATAACCCTGATAAATGCTTCAATAATATTGAAAAAGGAAGAGTATGAGTATTCAACATTTCCGTGTC
GCCCTTATTCCCTTTTTTGCGGCATTTTGCCTTCCTGTTTTTGCTCACCCAGAAACGCTGGTGAAAGTAA
AAGATGCTGAAGATCAGTTGGGTGCACGAGTGGGTTACATCGAACTGGATCTCAACAGCGGTAAGATCCT
TGAGAGTTTTCGCCCCGAAGAACGTTTTCCAATGATGAGCACTTTTAAAGTTCTGCTATGTGGCGCGGTA
TTATCCCGTATTGACGCCGGGCAAGAGCAACTCGGTCGCCGCATACACTATTCTCAGAATGACTTGGTTG
AGTACTCACCAGTCACAGAAAAGCATCTTACGGATGGCATGACAGTAAGAGAATTATGCAGTGCTGCCAT
AACCATGAGTGATAACACTGCGGCCAACTTACTTCTGACAACGATCGGAGGACCGAAGGAGCTAACCGCT
TTTTTGCACAACATGGGGGATCATGTAACTCGCCTTGATCGTTGGGAACCGGAGCTGAATGAAGCCATAC
CAAACGACGAGCGTGACACCACGATGCCTGTAGCAATGGCAACAACGTTGCGCAAACTATTAACTGGCGA
ACTACTTACTCTAGCTTCCCGGCAACAATTAATAGACTGGATGGAGGCGGATAAAGTTGCAGGACCACTT
CTGCGCTCGGCCCTTCCGGCTGGCTGGTTTATTGCTGATAAATCTGGAGCCGGTGAGCGTGGGTCTCGCG
GTATCATTGCAGCACTGGGGCCAGATGGTAAGCCCTCCCGTATCGTAGTTATCTACACGACGGGGAGTCA
GGCAACTATGGATGAACGAAATAGACAGATCGCTGAGATAGGTGCCTCACTGATTAAGCATTGGTAACTG
TCAGACCAAGTTTACTCATATATACTTTAGATTGATTTAAAACTTCATTTTTAATTTAAAAGGATCTAGG
TGAAGATCCTTTTTGATAATCTCATGACCAAAATCCCTTAACGTGAGTTTTCGTTCCACTGAGCGTCAGA
CCCCGTAGAAAAGATCAAAGGATCTTCTTGAGATCCTTTTTTTCTGCGCGTAATCTGCTGCTTGCAAACA
AAAAAACCACCGCTACCAGCGGTGGTTTGTTTGCCGGATCAAGAGCTACCAACTCTTTTTCCGAAGGTAA
CTGGCTTCAGCAGAGCGCAGATACCAAATACTGTTCTTCTAGTGTAGCCGTAGTTAGGCCACCACTTCAA
GAACTCTGTAGCACCGCCTACATACCTCGCTCTGCTAATCCTGTTACCAGTGGCTGCTGCCAGTGGCGAT
AAGTCGTGTCTTACCGGGTTGGACTCAAGACGATAGTTACCGGATAAGGCGCAGCGGTCGGGCTGAACGG
GGGGTTCGTGCACACAGCCCAGCTTGGAGCGAACGACCTACACCGAACTGAGATACCTACAGCGTGAGCT
ATGAGAAAGCGCCACGCTTCCCGAAGGGAGAAAGGCGGACAGGTATCCGGTAAGCGGCAGGGTCGGAACA
GGAGAGCGCACGAGGGAGCTTCCAGGGGGAAACGCCTGGTATCTTTATAGTCCTGTCGGGTTTCGCCACC
TCTGACTTGAGCGTCGATTTTTGTGATGCTCGTCAGGGGGGCGGAGCCTATGGAAAAACGCCAGCAACGC
GGCCTTTTTACGGTTCCTGGCCTTTTGCTGGCCTTTTGCTCACATGTTCTTTCCTGCGTTATCCCCTGAT
TCTGTGGATAACCGTATTACCGCCTTTGAGTGAGCTGATACCGCTCGCCGCAGCCGAACGACCGAGCGCA
GCGAGTCAGTGAGCGAGGAAGCGGAAGAGCGCCCAATACGCAAACCGCCTCTCCCCGCGCGTTGGCCGAT
TCATTAATGCAGCTGGCACGACAGGTTTCCCGACTGGAAAGCGGGCAGTGAGCGCAACGCAATTAATGTG
AGTTAGCTCACTCATTAGGCACCCCAGGCTTTACACTTTATGCTTCCGGCTCGTATGTTGTGTGGAATTG
TGAGCGGATAACAATTTCACACAGGAAACAGCTATGACCATGATTACGCCAAGCGCGCAATTAACCCTCA
CTAAAGGGAACAAAAGCTGGAGCTGCAAGCTTAATGTAGTCTTATGCAATACTCTTGTAGTCTTGCAACA
TGGTAACGATGAGTTAGCAACATGCCTTACAAGGAGAGAAAAAGCACCGTGCATGCCGATTGGTGGAAGT
AAGGTGGTACGATCGTGCCTTATTAGGAAGGCAACAGACGGGTCTGACATGGATTGGACGAACCACTGAA
TTGCCGCATTGCAGAGATATTGTATTTAAGTGCCTAGCTCGATACATAAACGGGTCTCTCTGGTTAGACC
AGATCTGAGCCTGGGAGCTCTCTGGCTAACTAGGGAACCCACTGCTTAAGCCTCAATAAAGCTTGCCTTG
AGTGCTTCAAGTAGTGTGTGCCCGTCTGTTGTGTGACTCTGGTAACTAGAGATCCCTCAGACCCTTTTAG
TCAGTGTGGAAAATCTCTAGCAGTGGCGCCCGAACAGGGACTTGAAAGCGAAAGGGAAACCAGAGGAGCT
CTCTCGACGCAGGACTCGGCTTGCTGAAGCGCGCACGGCAAGAGGCGAGGGGCGGCGACTGGTGAGTACG
CCAAAAATTTTGACTAGCGGAGGCTAGAAGGAGAGAGATGGGTGCGAGAGCGTCAGTATTAAGCGGGGGA
GAATTAGATCGCGATGGGAAAAAATTCGGTTAAGGCCAGGGGGAAAGAAAAAATATAAATTAAAACATAT
AGTATGGGCAAGCAGGGAGCTAGAACGATTCGCAGTTAATCCTGGCCTGTTAGAAACATCAGAAGGCTGT
AGACAAATACTGGGACAGCTACAACCATCCCTTCAGACAGGATCAGAAGAACTTAGATCATTATATAATA
CAGTAGCAACCCTCTATTGTGTGCATCAAAGGATAGAGATAAAAGACACCAAGGAAGCTTTAGACAAGAT
AGAGGAAGAGCAAAACAAAAGTAAGACCACCGCACAGCAAGCGGCCGCTGATCTTCAGACCTGGAGGAGG
AGATATGAGGGACAATTGGAGAAGTGAATTATATAAATATAAAGTAGTAAAAATTGAACCATTAGGAGTA
GCACCCACCAAGGCAAAGAGAAGAGTGGTGCAGAGAGAAAAAAGAGCAGTGGGAATAGGAGCTTTGTTCC
TTGGGTTCTTGGGAGCAGCAGGAAGCACTATGGGCGCAGCGTCAATGACGCTGACGGTACAGGCCAGACA
ATTATTGTCTGGTATAGTGCAGCAGCAGAACAATTTGCTGAGGGCTATTGAGGCGCAACAGCATCTGTTG
CAACTCACAGTCTGGGGCATCAAGCAGCTCCAGGCAAGAATCCTGGCTGTGGAAAGATACCTAAAGGATC
AACAGCTCCTGGGGATTTGGGGTTGCTCTGGAAAACTCATTTGCACCACTGCTGTGCCTTGGAATGCTAG
TTGGAGTAATAAATCTCTGGAACAGATTTGGAATCACACGACCTGGATGGAGTGGGACAGAGAAATTAAC
AATTACACAAGCTTAATACACTCCTTAATTGAAGAATCGCAAAACCAGCAAGAAAAGAATGAACAAGAAT
TATTGGAATTAGATAAATGGGCAAGTTTGTGGAATTGGTTTAACATAACAAATTGGCTGTGGTATATAAA
ATTATTCATAATGATAGTAGGAGGCTTGGTAGGTTTAAGAATAGTTTTTGCTGTACTTTCTATAGTGAAT
AGAGTTAGGCAGGGATATTCACCATTATCGTTTCAGACCCACCTCCCAACCCCGAGGGGACCCATGCATT
GCATCTCAATTAGTCAGCAACCAGGTGTGGAAAGTCCCCAGGCTCCCCAGCAGGCAGAAGTATGCAAAGC
ATGCGTCTCAATTAGTCAGCAACCATAGTCCCGCCCCTAACTCCGCCCATCCCGCCCCTAACTCCGCCCA
GTTCCGCCCATTCTCCGCCCCATGGCTGACTAATTTTTTTTATTTATGCAGAGGCCGAGGCCGCCTCGGC
CTCTGAGCTATTCCAGAAGTAGTGAGGAGGCTTTTTTGGAGGCCTAGGCTTTTGCAAAAAGCTTTCTAGA
GGTACCACCGGAGCTTACCATGACCGAGTACAAGCCCACGGTGCGCCTCGCCACCCGCGACGACGTCCCC
AGGGCCGTACGCACCCTCGCCGCCGCGTTCGCCGACTACCCCGCCACGCGCCACACCGTCGATCCGGACC
GCCACATCGAGCGGGTCACCGAGCTGCAAGAACTCTTCCTCACGCGCGTCGGGCTCGACATCGGCAAGGT
GTGGGTCGCGGACGACGGCGCCGCCGTGGCGGTCTGGACCACGCCGGAGAGCGTCGAAGCGGGGGCGGTG
TTCGCCGAGATCGGCCCGCGCATGGCCGAGTTGAGCGGTTCCCGGCTGGCCGCGCAGCAACAGATGGAAG
GCCTCCTGGCGCCGCACCGGCCCAAGGAGCCCGCGTGGTTCCTGGCCACCGTCGGCGTCTCGCCCGACCA
CCAGGGCAAGGGTCTGGGCAGCGCCGTCGTGCTCCCCGGAGTGGAGGCGGCCGAGCGCGCCGGGGTGCCC
GCCTTCCTGGAGACCTCCGCGCCCCGCAACCTCCCCTTCTACGAGCGGCTCGGCTTCACCGTCACCGCCG
ACGTCGAGGTGCCCGAAGGACCGCGCACCTGGTGCATGACCCGCAAGCCCGGTGCCAGTTAACGAATTCT
AGATCTTGAGACAAATGGCAGTATTCATCCACAATTTTAAAAGAAAAGGGGGGATTGGGGGGTACAGTGC
AGGGGAAAGAATAGTAGACATAATAGCAACAGACATACAAACTAAAGAATTACAAAAACAAATTACAAAA
ATTCAAAATTTTCGGGTTTATTACAGGGACAGCAGAGATCCACTTTGGCGCCGGCTCGAGGCCTGCAGGT
GCAAAGATGGATAAAGTTTTAAACAGAGAGGAATCTTTGCAGCTAATGGACCTTCTAGGTCTTGAAAGGA
GTGGGAATT
Features (pLannotate 1.2.2; 34 found; start..end, strand, type, name):
      1..1179    +  promoter       EF-1α promoter: strong constitutive promoter for human elongation factor EF-1α
   1200..1217    +  protein_bind   attB1 (fragment): mutant version of attB; core recombination site for the Gateway® BP reaction BP Clonase™
   1223..3241    +  CDS            FOXO3: FOXO3_HUMAN - Also known as FKHRL1 From Homo sapiens (Human).
   3244..3267    -  protein_bind   attB2: mutant version of attB; recombination site for the Gateway® BP reaction BP Clonase™
   3275..3316    +  CDS            V5 tag: epitope tag from simian virus 5
   3332..3385    +  promoter       U6 promoter (fragment): RNA polymerase III promoter for human U6 snRNA
   3427..4015    +  misc_feature   WPRE: woodchuck hepatitis virus posttranscriptional regulatory element
   4066..4085    +  misc_feature   cPPT/CTS (fragment): central polypurine tract and central termination sequence of HIV-1
   4087..4320    +  LTR            3' LTR (ΔU3): self-inactivating 3' long terminal repeat (LTR) from HIV-1
   4398..4519    +  polyA_signal   SV40 poly(A) signal: SV40 polyadenylation signal
   4559..4694    +  rep_origin     SV40 ori: SV40 origin of replication
   4715..4733    -  promoter       T7 promoter: promoter for bacteriophage T7 RNA polymerase
   4741..4896    +  CDS            lacZα (fragment): LacZα fragment of β-galactosidase; lacZ fragment
   4901..5329    +  rep_origin     f1 ori (sequence partly withheld): f1 bacteriophage origin of replication; arrow indicates direction of (+) strand synthesis
   5382..5486    +  promoter       AmpR promoter: bla
   5487..6347    +  CDS            AmpR: β-lactamase; bla; confers resistance to ampicillin, carbenicillin, and related antibiotics
   6518..7106    +  rep_origin     ori: high-copy-number ColE1/pMB1/pBR322/pUC origin of replication
   7289..7381    +  CDS            lacI (fragment): lac repressor; lacI; The lac repressor binds to the lac operator to inhibit transcription in E. coli. This inhibition can be relieved by adding lactose or isopropyl-β-D-thiogalactopyranoside (IPTG).
   7394..7415    +  protein_bind   CAP binding site: CAP binding activates transcription in the presence of cAMP. E. coli catabolite activator protein
   7430..7460    +  promoter       lac promoter: promoter for the E. coli lac operon
   7468..7484    +  protein_bind   lac operator: The lac repressor binds to the lac operator to inhibit transcription in E. coli. This inhibition can be relieved by adding lactose or isopropyl-β-D-thiogalactopyranoside (IPTG). lac repressor encoded by lacI
   7529..7547    +  promoter       T3 promoter: promoter for bacteriophage T3 RNA polymerase
   7575..7801    +  promoter       RSV promoter: Rous sarcoma virus enhancer/promoter
   7802..7982    +  LTR            5' LTR (truncated): truncated 5' long terminal repeat (LTR) from HIV-1
   8029..8154    +  misc_feature   HIV-1 Ψ: packaging signal of human immunodeficiency virus type 1
   8138..8501    +  CDS            HIV-1 gag (fragment): gag protein from human immunodeficiency virus 1; gag
   8647..8880    +  misc_feature   RRE: The Rev response element (RRE) of HIV-1 allows for Rev-dependent mRNA export from the nucleus to the cytoplasm.
   9257..9283    +  CDS            Rev (fragment): human immunodeficiency virus 1 (HIV-1) Rev protein; rev; enhances nuclear export of unspliced and incompletely spliced viral mRNAs
   9290..9313    +  promoter       SV40 promoter (fragment): SV40 early promoter
   9314..9385    +  promoter       SV40 promoter (fragment): SV40 enhancer and early promoter
   9409..9544    +  rep_origin     SV40 ori: SV40 origin of replication
   9590..10186   +  CDS            PuroR (fragment): puromycin N-acetyltransferase; pac from Streptomyces; confers resistance to puromycin
  10235..10352   +  misc_feature   cPPT/CTS: central polypurine tract and central termination sequence of HIV-1
  10417..10483   +  CDS            small t antigen (fragment): SV40 (simian virus 40) small t antigen
