[The description below was written by a language model from this plasmid's Addgene catalogue record and pLannotate feature annotations shown in this document.]
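Description:
TFORF3205 is a third-generation-style, self-inactivating lentiviral expression plasmid built on the pLX_TRC317 backbone and carrying the human transcription factor FOXO3 (also known as FKHRL1 or FOXO3A), corresponding to the NM_201559 transcript. It is propagated in E. coli through a high-copy ColE1/pUC origin with ampicillin selection from the β-lactamase gene, and it also carries an f1 origin. The depositor warns that the plasmid can recombine, which is a common issue with LTR-containing vectors.

The viral genome is transcribed from a chimeric RSV promoter fused to a truncated HIV-1 5' LTR. This is followed by the Ψ packaging signal, a partial gag sequence and the Rev response element, which permit encapsidation and Rev-dependent nuclear export in packaging cells. Inside the provirus, an SV40 early promoter drives puromycin N-acetyltransferase for selection of transduced mammalian cells. A cPPT/CTS element, which aids nuclear import of the viral DNA, lies between this marker and the main expression cassette. In that cassette the constitutive EF-1α promoter drives the FOXO3 ORF, which was inserted by Gateway recombination and is therefore flanked by attB1 and attB2 sites, with an in-frame C-terminal V5 epitope tag. A WPRE downstream enhances transcript stability and expression, and the ΔU3 3' LTR inactivates the viral promoter after integration.

The record describes a unique 24-bp barcode linked to each ORF, although the feature table does not annotate it explicitly. The plasmid belongs to a barcoded transcription factor ORF collection intended for overexpression and pooled screens, such as directed differentiation studies, where barcode sequencing identifies the transcription factor delivered to each cell.
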