Addgene plasmid #144681: TFORF3205
Purpose: Lentiviral vector for overexpressing transcription factor ORFs with unique 24-bp barcodes. Barcodes facilitate identification of transcription factors in pooled screens.
Depositing lab: Feng Zhang. Depositing organization: Broad Institute. Publication: A transcription factor atlas of directed differentiation. Joung J, Ma S, Tay T, Geiger-Schuller KR, Kirchgatterer PC, Verdine VK, Guo B, Arias-Garcia MA, Allen WE, Singh A, Kuksenko O, Abudayyeh OO, Gootenberg JS, Fu Z, Macrae RK, Buenrostro JD, Regev A, Zhang F. Cell. 2023 Jan 5;186(1):209-229.e26. doi: 10.1016/j.cell.2022.11.026. PubMed 36608654.
Backbone
  Vector backbone: pLX_TRC317
  Backbone manufacturer: Broad Institute Genetic Perturbation Platform
  Backbone size w/o insert (bp): 8264
  Vector type: Mammalian Expression, Lentiviral
  Selectable markers: Puromycin
Growth in bacteria
  Bacterial resistance: Ampicillin, 100 μg/mL
  Growth temperature: 37°C
  Growth strain: NEB Stable
  Copy number: High Copy
Gene/Insert
  Gene/Insert name: FOXO3
  Species: H. sapiens (human)
  Insert size (bp): 2225
  Entrez Gene: FOXO3 (a.k.a. AF6q21, FKHRL1, FKHRL1P2, FOXO2, FOXO3A)
  Promoter: EF1a
  Tag / fusion protein: V5 (C terminal on insert)
  Cloning method: Gateway Cloning
  Sequencing primers: 5′ GGGTGGAGACTGAAGTTAGGCCAG; 3′ CACATAGCGTAAAAGGAGCAACATAG
Resource information
  A portion of this plasmid was derived from a plasmid made by: Broad Institute Genetic Perturbation Platform
Terms and licenses: Academic/Nonprofit Terms; Industry Terms: Not Available to Industry
Depositor comments: NM_201559.2 Please test multiple small colonies in case of plasmid recombination. To make this collection available in a timely manner, a portion of this collection was not fully sequenced by Addgene. If an Addgene verified full plasmid sequence is not available, please contact us prior to placing an order to request the full sequence.
How to cite: TFORF3205 was a gift from Feng Zhang (Addgene plasmid # 144681 ; http://n2t.net/addgene:144681 ; RRID:Addgene_144681)
