>Addgene plasmid #144681 | TFORF3205 | depositor partial sequence | sequence record 286158 | Insert
ATCGATTGATCAACAAGTTTGTACAAAAAAGTTGGCATGGCAGAGGCACCGGCTTCCCCGGCCCCGCTCT
CTCCGCTCGAAGTGGAGCTGGACCCGGAGTTCGAGCCCCAGAGCCGTCCGCGATCCTGTACGTGGCCCCT
GCAAAGGCCGGAGCTCCAAGCGAGCCCTGCCAAGCCCTCGGGGGAGACGGCCGCCGACTCCATGATCCCC
GAGGAGGAGGACGATGAAGACGACGAGGACGGCGGGGGACGGGCCGGCTCGGCCATGGCGATCGGCGGCG
GCGGCGGGAGCGGCACGCTGGGCTCCGGGCTGCTCCTTGAGGACTCGGCCCGGGTGCTGGCACCCGGAGG
GCAAGACCCCGGGTCTGGGCCAGCCACCGCGGCGGGCGGGCTGAGCGGGGGTACACAGGCGCTGCTGCAG
CCTCAGCAACCGCTGCCACCGCCGCAGCCGGGGGCGGCTGGGGGCTCCGGGCAGCCGAGGAAATGTTCGT
CGCGGCGGAACGCCTGGGGAAACCTGTCCTACGCGGACCTGATCACCCGCGCCATCGAGAGCTCCCCGGA
CAAACGGCTCACTCTGTCCCAGATCTACGAGTGGATGGTGCGTTGCGTGCCCTACTTCAAGGATAAGGGC
GACAGCAACAGCTCTGCCGGCTGGAAGAACTCCATCCGGCACAACCTGTCACTGCATAGTCGATTCATGC
GGGTCCAGAATGAGGGAACTGGCAAGAGCTCTTGGTGGATCATCAACCCTGATGGGGGGAAGAGCGGAAA
AGCCCCCCGGCGGCGGGCTGTCTCCATGGACAATAGCAACAAGTATACCAAGAGCCGTGGCCGCGCAGCC
AAGAAGAAGGCAGCCCTGCAGACAGCCCCCGAATCAGCTGACGACAGTCCCTCCCAGCTCTCCAAGTGGC
CTGGCAGCCCCACGTCACGCAGCAGTGATGAGCTGGATGCGTGGACGGACTTCCGTTCACGCACCAATTC
TAACGCCAGCACAGTCAGTGGCCGCCTGTCGCCCATCATGGCAAGCACAGAGTTGGATGAAGTCCAGGAC
GATGATGCGCCTCTCTCGCCCATGCTCTACAGCAGCTCAGCCAGCCTGTCACCTTCAGTAAGCAAGCCGT
GCACGGTGGAACTGCCACGGCTGACTGATATGGCAGGCACCATGAATCTGAATGATGGGCTGACTGAAAA
CCTCATGGACGACCTGCTGGATAACATCACGCTCCCGCCATCCCAGCCATCGCCCACTGGGGGACTCATG
CAGCGGAGCTCTAGCTTCCCGTATACCACCAAGGGCTCGGGCCTGGGCTCCCCAACCAGCTCCTTTAACA
GCACGGTGTTCGGACCTTCATCTCTGAACTCCCTACGCCAGTCTCCCATGCAGACCATCCAAGAGAACAA
GCCAGCTACCTTCTCTTCCATGTCACACTATGGTAACCAGACACTCCAGGACCTGCTCACTTCGGACTCA
CTTAGCCACAGCGATGTCATGATGACACAGTCGGACCCCTTGATGTCTCAGGCCAGCACCGCTGTGTCTG
CCCAGAATTCCCGCCGGAACGTGATGCTTCGCAATGATCCGATGATGTCCTTTGCTGCCCAGCCTAACCA
GGGAAGTTTGGTCAATCAGAACTTGCTCCACCACCAGCACCAAACCCAGGGCGCTCTTGGTGGCAGCCGT
GCCTTGTCGAATTCTGTCAGCAACATGGGCTTGAGTGAGTCCAGCAGCCTTGGGTCAGCCAAACACCAGC
AGCAGTCTCCTGTCAGCCAGTCTATGCAAACCCTCTCGGACTCTCTCTCAGGCTCCTCCTTGTACTCAAC
TAGTGCAAACCTGCCCGTCATGGGCCATGAGAAGTTCCCCAGCGACTTGGACCTGGACATGTTCAATGGG
AGCTTGGAATGTGACATGGAGTCCATTATCCGTAGTGAACTCATGGATGCTGATGGGTTGGATTTTAACT
TTGATTCCCTCATCTCCACACAGAATGTTGTTGGTTTGAACGTGGGGAACTTCACTGGTGCTAAGCAGGC
CTCATCTCAGAGCTGGGTGCCAGGCTGCCCAACTTTCTTGTACAAAGTGGTTGATATCGGTAAGCCTATC
CCTAACCCTCTCCTCGGTCTCGATTCTACGTAGTAATGAACTAGTCCGTAACTTGAAAGTATTTCGATTT
CTTGGCTTTATATATCTTGTGGAAAGGACGATTAATAAGCTTCTTTGCTCCAATA
