>Addgene plasmid #144681 | TFORF3205 | depositor partial sequence | sequence record 286159 | Barcode
TTAATAAGCTTCTTTGCTCCAATA
